Addgene plasmid #91819: CPH3568 (YCp LEU2 Rpb1 P1455_E1456InsGGGGGLEVLFQGP(H)10,N1501K; msLink1)
Purpose: Yeast expression of S. cerevisiae Rpb1 with an internal PreScission protease site and 10xHis tag for purification of the linker-CTD
Depositing lab: Chris Hill. Depositing organization: University of Utah. Publication: A novel SH2 recognition mechanism recruits Spt6 to the doubly phosphorylated RNA polymerase II linker at sites of transcription. Sdano MA, Fulcher JM, Palani S, Chandrasekharan MB, Parnell TJ, Whitby FG, Formosa T, Hill CP. Elife. 2017 Aug 16;6. pii: 28723. doi: 10.7554/eLife.28723. PubMed 28826505.
Backbone
  Vector backbone: pRS315
  Backbone manufacturer: ATCC
  Backbone size w/o insert (bp): 7771
  Total vector size (bp): 13039
  Modifications to backbone: Addition of endogenous RPB1 promoter and 3’ untranslated regions
  Vector type: Yeast Expression
  Selectable markers: LEU2
Growth in bacteria
  Bacterial resistance: Ampicillin, 100 μg/mL
  Growth temperature: 37°C
  Growth strain: DH5alpha
  Copy number: Low Copy
Gene/Insert
  Gene/Insert name: RPO21 (alt name: RPB1, RPB220, SUA8, B220)
  Species: S. cerevisiae (budding yeast)
  Insert size (bp): 5268
  Mutation: 5xGly linker, PreScission Protease site (LEVLFQGP), and 10xHis tag inserted between residues P1455 and E1456; changed asparagine 1501 to lysine
  GenBank ID: NM_001180200.1
  Entrez Gene: RPO21 (a.k.a. YDL140C, RPB1, RPB220, SIT1, SUA8)
  Promoter: Endogenous Rpb1 promoter
  Tag / fusion protein: 10xHis
  Cloning method: Restriction Enzyme; 5′ cloning site Sph1 (not destroyed); 3′ cloning site Xho1 (not destroyed)
  Sequencing primers: 5′ CTGTTTCCAACACCCAT; 3′ M13R
Resource information
  A portion of this plasmid was derived from a plasmid made by: This plasmid was derived from pCK859, a gift from Craig Kaplan at Texas A&M University.
Terms and licenses: Academic/Nonprofit Terms; Industry Terms: Not Available to Industry
How to cite: CPH3568 (YCp LEU2 Rpb1 P1455_E1456InsGGGGGLEVLFQGP(H)10,N1501K; msLink1) was a gift from Chris Hill (Addgene plasmid # 91819 ; http://n2t.net/addgene:91819 ; RRID:Addgene_91819)
