[The description below was written by a language model from this plasmid's Addgene catalogue record and pLannotate feature annotations shown in this document.]
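Description:
CPH3568 is a low-copy yeast centromeric (YCp) expression plasmid built on the pRS315 shuttle backbone, about 13 kb in total. In S. cerevisiae it is maintained through a CEN6/ARS element, which keeps the plasmid at roughly single-copy levels, and it is selected by LEU2 complementation of leucine auxotrophy, with LEU2 driven by its own promoter. In E. coli it replicates from a ColE1/pUC-type origin and is selected with ampicillin via the β-lactamase gene. The backbone also retains typical pBluescript-derived elements: an f1 origin, a lacZα fragment, lac promoter/operator sequences, and flanking T7 and T3 promoters around the cloning region.

The payload is the S. cerevisiae RPO21 (RPB1) gene, encoding the largest, catalytic subunit of RNA polymerase II. It is expressed from its endogenous promoter and followed by its native 3′ untranslated region, both of which were added to the backbone. The annotated upstream genomic flank also carries the neighbouring SCM3 coding sequence. The feature table marks RPO21 only as a fragment, which may reflect the engineered changes to the coding sequence. A five-glycine spacer, a PreScission protease recognition site and a 10xHis tag are inserted between residues P1455 and E1456, and asparagine 1501 is changed to lysine. The record does not explain the purpose of the N1501K substitution. This design lets Rpb1 be produced in yeast at near-native levels. Protease cleavage then releases the C-terminal portion, the linker region plus the C-terminal domain (CTD), carrying the His tag at its new N-terminus for affinity purification. The associated work concerns recruitment of Spt6 to the phosphorylated Pol II linker.
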