Features (pLannotate 1.2.2; 22 found; start..end, strand, type, name):
     49..504     -  rep_origin     f1 ori (sequence partly withheld): f1 bacteriophage origin of replication; arrow indicates direction of (+) strand synthesis
    512..669     -  CDS            lacZα (fragment): LacZα fragment of β-galactosidase; lacZ fragment
    672..690     +  promoter       T7 promoter: promoter for bacteriophage T7 RNA polymerase
    810..1478    +  CDS            SCM3: SCM3_YEAST - Experimental evidence at protein level: Swiss-Prot protein existence level 1. From Saccharomyces cerevisiae (strain ATCC 204508 / S288c) (Baker's yeast).
   2295..6977    +  CDS            RPO21 (fragment): RPB1_YEAST - Also known as RPB1, RPB220, SUA8. Experimental evidence at protein level: Swiss-Prot protein existence level 1. DNA-dependent RNA polymerase catalyzes the transcription of DNA into RNA using the four ribonucleoside triphosphates as substrates. Largest and catalytic component of RNA polymerase II which synthesizes mRNA precursors and many functional non-coding RNAs. Forms the polymerase active center together with the second largest subunit. Pol II is the central component of the basal RNA polymerase II transcription machinery. During a transcription cycle, Pol II, general transcri
   7808..7828    +  misc_feature   MCS (fragment): pBluescript multiple cloning site
   7840..7858    -  promoter       T3 promoter: promoter for bacteriophage T3 RNA polymerase
   7901..7923    -  protein_bind   lac operator (fragment): The lac repressor binds to the lac operator to inhibit transcription in E. coli. This inhibition can be relieved by adding lactose or isopropyl-β-D-thiogalactopyranoside (IPTG). lac repressor encoded by lacI
   7927..7957    -  promoter       lac promoter: promoter for the E. coli lac operon
   7972..7993    -  protein_bind   CAP binding site: CAP binding activates transcription in the presence of cAMP. E. coli catabolite activator protein
   8006..8098    -  CDS            lacI (fragment): lac repressor; lacI; The lac repressor binds to the lac operator to inhibit transcription in E. coli. This inhibition can be relieved by adding lactose or isopropyl-β-D-thiogalactopyranoside (IPTG).
   8281..8869    -  rep_origin     ori: high-copy-number ColE1/pMB1/pBR322/pUC origin of replication
   9040..9900    -  CDS            AmpR: β-lactamase; bla; confers resistance to ampicillin, carbenicillin, and related antibiotics
   9901..10005   -  promoter       AmpR promoter: bla
  10042..10545   +  misc_feature   CEN/ARS: S. cerevisiae CEN6 centromere fused to an autonomously replicating sequence
  10614..10649   +  CDS            rop (fragment): Rop protein, which maintains plasmids at low copy number; rop
  10751..10801   +  misc_feature   bom (fragment): basis of mobility region from pBR322
  10814..10915   +  CDS            NFS1 (fragment): NFS1_YEAST - Also known as SPL1 From Saccharomyces cerevisiae (strain ATCC 204508 / S288c) (Baker's yeast).
  11277..12371   -  CDS            LEU2: 3-isopropylmalate dehydrogenase, required for leucine biosynthesis; S. cerevisiae LEU2; yeast auxotrophic marker
  12384..12788   -  promoter       LEU2 promoter: S. cerevisiae LEU2
  12928..13005   -  CDS            YO192_YEAST (fragment): Experimental evidence at protein level: Swiss-Prot protein existence level 1. From Saccharomyces cerevisiae (strain ATCC 204508 / S288c) (Baker's yeast).
  13035..48      +  misc_feature   bom (fragment) (across the origin): basis of mobility region from pBR322
>Addgene plasmid #91819 | CPH3568 (YCp LEU2 Rpb1 P1455_E1456InsGGGGGLEVLFQGP(H)10,N1501K; msLink1) | depositor full sequence | sequence record 176494 | CPH3568 (YCp LEU2 Rpb1 P1455_E1456InsGGGGGLEVLFQGP(H)10,N1501K; msLink1) sequence 13039 bps
CGGTGTGAAATACCGCACAGATGCGTAAGGAGAAAATACCGCATCAGGAAATTGTAAACGTTAATATTTT
GTTAAAATTCGCGTTAAATTTTTGTTAAATCAGCTCATTTTTTAACCAATAGGCCGAAATCGGCAAAATC
CCTTATAAATCAAAAGAATAGACCGAGATAGGGT
[37 nt withheld, positions 175-211]
AAAGAACGTGGACTCCAACGTCAAAGG
[49 nt withheld, positions 239-287]
T
[91 nt withheld, positions 289-379]
G
[124 nt withheld, positions 381-504]
CGCGCCATTCGCCATTCAGGCTGCGCAACTGTTGGGAAGGGCGATCGGTGCGGGCCTCTTCGCTATTACG
CCAGCTGGCGAAAGGGGGATGTGCTGCAAGGCGATTAAGTTGGGTAACGCCAGGGTTTTCCCAGTCACGA
CGTTGTAAAACGACGGCCAGTGAATTGTAATACGACTCACTATAGGGCGAATTGGAGCTCTTGGGAAGCT
TCAGTACCGCGATTTTTCAGCTAATGGATCAGATGATATATAAACAAAAAGTGGGATACAGCATATCGAC
GCCTCCACTACAAATTAACAGAAGGATGAAAACCAATAAGAAAATTTCTAAAAGAAGAAGCCTGAAAAAT
CTCCATGGTGCCTTAAAAGGACTATTGAAAGAGTCCGGCAAGAAGAGTGAGTCCAAAATACGAAAACATA
GCGATTGCAATCCTGTTCATCGAGTATATCCGCCAAATATCGAAAAACGGAAGACCAAAAAGGACGATGG
AATTTCACGGCCAATTGCTGAAAGAAATGGTCATGTGTATATAATGTCCAAGGAAAACCACATCATCCCT
AAACTAACCGATGATGAAGTCATGGAGCGCCACAAACTAGCAGACGAAAACATGAGAAAAGTGTGGTCCA
ACATCATAAGCAAATACGAGTCTATTGAAGAACAAGGAGACCTCGTAGACCTGAAAACTGGTGAAATAGT
TGAAGATAATGGGCATATCAAGACGCTGACGGCCAACAACAGCACGAAAGATAAAAGAACAAAATACACA
AGCGTGCTCAGAGACATTATCGACATCAGCGACGAGGAAGATGGTGATAAAAATGATGAATATACTCTTT
GGGCTAACGATAGCGAGGCAAGCGATTCAGAGGTGGATGCTGACAACGACACTGAAGAGGAAAAAGACGA
GAAATTGATAGACGCAGATTTCAAGAAGTACGAGGCCAAACTCTCGAAAAGGATATTACGAGATTAAGGT
GCTAAAATGCCGTATATTCGAATTTCATTACCATCAGAATATATATATATATATATGAGTCTATATTAGG
GACTATCATACGGTAACCCGGACCTCCATTACCCGCATGACTTTACTCACTAAAGACGATTGTCGGTTTT
AAACATTTTTTTTTTTTCATTTCGACCGTCGGTTCTCCTTAGTTTGTTCAGTGGCAACAAGTGGACAAAC
AAGAAGAGCGTGCAGCACCATTCACCGCCAGCTTTGTATCGTCCTTTAGAGTGCAGCAAGAACATTAATT
GCTCTCACAGAGGTATCATAAGAACATCCGATTCGTTCATTAACTGAAATCATATCTGTGTTGTTCTGAT
CGACTCTCTTTGTTAGTTTTATCTTCCATTTTTTTTTATTCCTTTCATTTTCCAATAAAATTTGAACAGG
ATCGATATAAACAGATAAAAACCCTCCAAAGTTAACCATTTGTTTATATTTGCTTTTCTGCATAAGTTTT
CCTAGCGAATTCCCTGATCAACTTTCAAGGAAAACTAAAACTACTGTATTATAAGAGGTTTTTTTTTTCA
TTCCAGATTAATTTTGAAATACGATATCCTCAAGTTTATCTACCAGAATATTTGACTAAGAAATCAAACT
CTGTTAATAATAATATAATTATAAAAACCTCAACTAGAAACTCCAAAAAAAAAAATTTACCATTTTTTAC
TTTCTATCCTTGTTAACCAAATTTCAAAAAAATTTTACCTTTTCTTTTTCCAGAAGAGGGACCAATCATA
AAGATAGCAATAACACTTTACCCCAAAATATAAATCAGACATGGTAGGACAACAGTATTCTAGTGCTCCA
CTCCGTACAGTAAAAGAGGTCCAATTCGGTCTTTTCTCACCTGAAGAAGTTAGAGCAATCAGTGTGGCCA
AAATTAGATTTCCAGAGACAATGGATGAAACCCAGACGAGAGCGAAAATTGGTGGTCTAAACGACCCTAG
GTTAGGCTCTATTGATCGTAATCTGAAGTGTCAAACTTGTCAAGAGGGTATGAACGAATGTCCTGGTCAT
TTTGGTCACATAGATTTAGCAAAACCTGTATTTCATGTTGGTTTTATTGCCAAAATTAAGAAAGTATGTG
AGTGTGTCTGTATGCACTGTGGTAAGCTATTACTGGATGAACATAATGAATTAATGAGACAAGCTCTAGC
AATCAAAGACAGTAAAAAAAGGTTTGCTGCAATTTGGACTTTATGTAAAACAAAAATGGTCTGCGAAACA
GATGTCCCTTCTGAAGATGATCCTACTCAGCTCGTATCAAGGGGAGGTTGTGGTAATACACAGCCTACAA
TTCGTAAGGATGGGTTGAAATTAGTTGGTAGTTGGAAAAAAGATAGAGCCACGGGGGATGCGGATGAACC
AGAACTAAGAGTTTTAAGTACGGAGGAAATCTTGAATATTTTTAAGCATATCTCAGTAAAAGACTTCACT
AGTTTGGGTTTCAACGAAGTTTTTTCTCGTCCAGAATGGATGATTTTAACATGCCTTCCTGTCCCACCAC
CACCGGTGCGTCCATCCATTTCCTTCAATGAATCTCAAAGAGGTGAGGATGATTTAACCTTTAAACTTGC
TGATATTTTAAAAGCTAATATTAGTTTGGAAACACTAGAGCATAACGGTGCTCCACATCATGCTATTGAA
GAAGCAGAGAGTTTATTACAATTTCATGTTGCCACTTATATGGATAATGATATTGCTGGTCAACCACAAG
CTCTGCAGAAGTCCGGCCGTCCCGTTAAATCTATTCGTGCTCGTTTGAAGGGTAAAGAGGGTCGTATCAG
AGGTAATTTAATGGGTAAGCGTGTGGATTTTTCGGCAAGAACTGTTATTTCTGGTGATCCTAATTTGGAA
TTAGACCAAGTCGGTGTTCCAAAATCTATTGCCAAGACTTTAACATACCCAGAAGTGGTCACACCATATA
ACATAGATCGTCTGACGCAACTTGTTAGGAATGGACCAAATGAGCACCCCGGTGCCAAATACGTCATTCG
TGATAGCGGAGACCGTATAGATTTAAGATACAGTAAAAGGGCAGGTGATATTCAATTACAGTATGGGTGG
AAAGTTGAACGTCATATTATGGACAATGATCCAGTTTTATTCAACCGTCAACCTTCGTTGCACAAAATGT
CCATGATGGCCCACAGAGTAAAAGTTATTCCATATTCTACATTTAGATTGAATTTGTCCGTTACATCTCC
ATACAATGCCGATTTCGACGGTGACGAAATGAATCTTCACGTTCCTCAGTCTGAGGAAACAAGGGCGGAA
CTTTCTCAATTATGTGCTGTTCCTCTGCAAATTGTTTCACCACAATCTAACAAACCTTGTATGGGTATTG
TTCAAGATACTTTGTGTGGTATTCGTAAACTGACATTAAGAGATACATTTATAGAACTTGATCAAGTTTT
GAATATGCTTTATTGGGTTCCAGATTGGGATGGTGTTATTCCGACACCTGCAATTATCAAGCCCAAACCT
TTGTGGTCCGGTAAACAAATCTTGTCTGTGGCTATCCCAAACGGTATTCATTTACAACGTTTTGATGAGG
GCACTACTCTGCTTTCTCCAAAGGATAATGGTATGCTTATTATTGACGGTCAAATCATTTTTGGTGTAGT
AGAGAAAAAAACCGTTGGATCCTCCAATGGTGGTTTAATTCATGTTGTTACGAGAGAAAAGGGACCTCAA
GTTTGTGCTAAGTTGTTTGGTAACATACAGAAAGTTGTTAACTTTTGGTTACTACATAATGGGTTTTCAA
CAGGTATTGGTGATACCATTGCGGACGGCCCAACAATGAGGGAAATTACAGAGACAATTGCAGAGGCTAA
AAAGAAAGTTTTGGATGTTACGAAAGAAGCCCAGGCAAACTTATTGACTGCTAAACATGGTATGACTCTC
CGTGAGTCTTTTGAGGATAACGTTGTTCGGTTCCTAAATGAAGCAAGAGATAAGGCAGGTCGTTTAGCTG
AAGTCAATTTGAAAGATTTGAACAATGTGAAACAAATGGTTATGGCAGGTTCCAAGGGTTCATTTATTAA
TATCGCGCAAATGTCAGCTTGTGTAGGACAGCAATCTGTTGAAGGTAAACGTATTGCTTTTGGGTTCGTT
GATCGTACCTTACCTCATTTCTCTAAAGATGATTACTCCCCAGAGTCTAAAGGTTTTGTTGAGAACTCAT
ATTTGAGAGGTTTGACCCCACAAGAATTTTTTTTCCATGCAATGGGTGGTCGTGAAGGTCTTATCGATAC
CGCCGTCAAAACAGCCGAAACAGGTTATATTCAACGTCGTTTAGTGAAAGCTCTAGAAGATATCATGGTT
CATTACGATAACACCACAAGAAACTCATTGGGTAACGTTATTCAGTTTATTTATGGTGAAGATGGTATGG
ATGCTGCGCATATTGAAAAGCAATCGCTAGATACTATTGGTGGCTCCGATGCAGCTTTTGAAAAGAGATA
CAGAGTTGATTTATTGAATACAGACCATACCCTTGATCCCTCACTATTGGAATCCGGATCTGAGATACTT
GGCGATTTGAAACTTCAAGTTCTCCTGGATGAAGAATACAAACAATTAGTGAAAGATCGTAAATTTTTGA
GGGAAGTTTTTGTTGATGGTGAAGCAAACTGGCCATTACCAGTCAACATAAGACGTATTATTCAAAATGC
TCAACAAACTTTCCACATAGATCATACGAAACCATCTGATTTAACAATCAAAGACATCGTTCTTGGTGTA
AAGGATTTGCAAGAAAACTTATTAGTGTTGCGTGGTAAGAATGAAATTATACAAAATGCCCAGCGAGATG
CAGTTACATTGTTCTGCTGTTTATTACGTTCCCGTTTGGCCACACGTAGAGTTCTACAAGAGTACAGACT
AACAAAACAGGCATTCGATTGGGTATTAAGTAATATCGAGGCACAATTCCTCCGTTCTGTTGTTCACCCT
GGTGAAATGGTTGGTGTTCTAGCAGCCCAATCCATTGGTGAACCAGCCACACAAATGACCCTTAACACCT
TCCATTTTGCTGGTGTTGCTTCCAAAAAAGTTACTTCTGGTGTCCCCCGTTTAAAGGAAATTTTGAATGT
GGCCAAAAACATGAAAACCCCTTCCTTGACTGTATACTTAGAGCCCGGGCATGCTGCCGATCAAGAACAA
GCGAAGTTGATCAGATCTGCTATCGAGCATACCACTTTAAAGAGTGTCACTATTGCTTCAGAAATTTACT
ATGATCCTGATCCACGTTCCACAGTTATTCCAGAAGATGAAGAAATTATCCAACTTCATTTCTCATTATT
GGATGAAGAGGCTGAACAATCTTTTGACCAACAATCACCTTGGTTATTACGTCTGGAACTGGATCGTGCA
GCAATGAATGATAAAGACTTAACAATGGGTCAGGTTGGTGAAAGAATCAAGCAAACATTCAAAAATGATT
TGTTTGTTATCTGGTCTGAAGACAACGATGAGAAGTTGATCATCCGTTGTCGTGTTGTTCGTCCAAAGTC
ACTAGATGCTGAGACTGAAGCAGAAGAAGATCATATGTTGAAGAAAATTGAGAACACAATGTTAGAGAAT
ATTACATTACGTGGTGTAGAGAACATCGAGCGTGTTGTCATGATGAAATATGACCGTAAAGTACCAAGTC
CAACTGGTGAATACGTTAAGGAACCTGAATGGGTGTTGGAAACAGATGGTGTTAACTTATCTGAAGTTAT
GACTGTTCCTGGTATCGACCCAACCAGAATCTATACCAACTCCTTCATTGATATAATGGAAGTTCTAGGT
ATTGAAGCTGGTCGTGCAGCCTTGTATAAAGAAGTTTACAATGTTATTGCTTCTGATGGTTCGTATGTTA
ACTACCGTCATATGGCTTTGTTAGTCGATGTTATGACAACCCAAGGTGGCTTAACTTCTGTTACTCGTCA
TGGTTTCAACAGATCAAATACAGGTGCCTTAATGAGATGTTCATTTGAAGAAACTGTCGAAATTTTGTTT
GAAGCTGGTGCTTCAGCCGAATTAGATGATTGTCGTGGTGTTTCGGAAAATGTCATTCTTGGTCAAATGG
CTCCAATCGGTACCGGTGCATTTGATGTGATGATCGATGAGGAGTCACTGGTAAAATACATGCCAGGAGG
AGGAGGAGGACTAGAAGTTCTGTTCCAGGGGCCCCACCACCACCACCACCATCATCATCATCATGAACAA
AAAATAACTGAGATTGAAGACGGACAAGATGGTGGCGTCACACCATACAGTAACGAAAGTGGTTTGGTCA
ATGCAGATCTTGACGTTAAAGATGAGCTAATGTTTTCACCTCTGGTTGATTCGGGTTCAAAAGACGCTAT
GGCTGGAGGATTTACAGCGTACGGTGGTGCTGATTATGGTGAAGCCACGTCTCCATTTGGTGCTTATGGT
GAAGCACCTACATCTCCCGGATTTGGAGTCTCCTCACCAGGCTTTTCTCCAACTTCCCCAACATACTCTC
CTACCTCTCCAGCGTACTCACCAACATCACCATCGTACTCACCAACATCACCATCGTACTCGCCAACATC
ACCATCGTACTCACCTACATCACCATCGTATTCACCAACGTCACCATCATATTCGCCAACGTCACCATCA
TATTCGCCAACGTCGCCATCGTATTCTCCAACGTCACCATCGTATTCGCCAACGTCGCCTTCCTACTCTC
CCACGTCGCCAAGCTACAGCCCTACGTCTCCTTCTTATTCTCCTACATCTCCATCATACTCTCCTACGTC
ACCAAGTTACAGCCCAACGTCACCAAGTTACAGCCCAACGTCTCCAGCCTATTCCCCAACATCACCAAGT
TATAGTCCTACATCGCCTTCATACTCTCCAACATCACCATCCTATTCCCCAACATCACCTTCTTACTCTC
CCACCTCTCCAAACTATAGCCCTACTTCACCTTCTTACTCCCCAACATCTCCAGGCTACAGCCCAGGATC
TCCTGCATATTCTCCAAAGCAAGACGAACAAAAGCATAATGAAAATGAAAATTCCAGATGATATAGTATA
TCATCCTTACGTATTTGACGTTATTACATTATATATAGTTTCTCAAATAATATTTCTAGTTTATTTTTGT
ATCATAATAAAAACGTATACCAAATATACCATTATTTTTCATAGCATTATGGTAGGGATAGGGAATCAAG
TAACTAATTTATATCCGCAGAGCATTGGGAAAACCAACGGCGCTAGTAAATGCATTTAAATTACGTCCGT
CCAACTTCTAAGCTTAAGGGTTTCTCGAGGGGGGGCCCGGTACCAGCTTTTGTTCCCTTTAGTGAGGGTT
AATTCCGAGCTTGGCGTAATCATGGTCATAGCTGTTTCCTGTGTGAAATTGTTATCCGCTCACAATTCCA
CACAACATACGAGCCGGAAGCATAAAGTGTAAAGCCTGGGGTGCCTAATGAGTGAGGTAACTCACATTAA
TTGCGTTGCGCTCACTGCCCGCTTTCCAGTCGGGAAACCTGTCGTGCCAGCTGCATTAATGAATCGGCCA
ACGCGCGGGGAGAGGCGGTTTGCGTATTGGGCGCTCTTCCGCTTCCTCGCTCACTGACTCGCTGCGCTCG
GTCGTTCGGCTGCGGCGAGCGGTATCAGCTCACTCAAAGGCGGTAATACGGTTATCCACAGAATCAGGGG
ATAACGCAGGAAAGAACATGTGAGCAAAAGGCCAGCAAAAGGCCAGGAACCGTAAAAAGGCCGCGTTGCT
GGCGTTTTTCCATAGGCTCCGCCCCCCTGACGAGCATCACAAAAATCGACGCTCAAGTCAGAGGTGGCGA
AACCCGACAGGACTATAAAGATACCAGGCGTTTCCCCCTGGAAGCTCCCTCGTGCGCTCTCCTGTTCCGA
CCCTGCCGCTTACCGGATACCTGTCCGCCTTTCTCCCTTCGGGAAGCGTGGCGCTTTCTCATAGCTCACG
CTGTAGGTATCTCAGTTCGGTGTAGGTCGTTCGCTCCAAGCTGGGCTGTGTGCACGAACCCCCCGTTCAG
CCCGACCGCTGCGCCTTATCCGGTAACTATCGTCTTGAGTCCAACCCGGTAAGACACGACTTATCGCCAC
TGGCAGCAGCCACTGGTAACAGGATTAGCAGAGCGAGGTATGTAGGCGGTGCTACAGAGTTCTTGAAGTG
GTGGCCTAACTACGGCTACACTAGAAGGACAGTATTTGGTATCTGCGCTCTGCTGAAGCCAGTTACCTTC
GGAAAAAGAGTTGGTAGCTCTTGATCCGGCAAACAAACCACCGCTGGTAGCGGTGGTTTTTTTGTTTGCA
AGCAGCAGATTACGCGCAGAAAAAAAGGATCTCAAGAAGATCCTTTGATCTTTTCTACGGGGTCTGACGC
TCAGTGGAACGAAAACTCACGTTAAGGGATTTTGGTCATGAGATTATCAAAAAGGATCTTCACCTAGATC
CTTTTAAATTAAAAATGAAGTTTTAAATCAATCTAAAGTATATATGAGTAAACTTGGTCTGACAGTTACC
AATGCTTAATCAGTGAGGCACCTATCTCAGCGATCTGTCTATTTCGTTCATCCATAGTTGCCTGACTCCC
CGTCGTGTAGATAACTACGATACGGGAGGGCTTACCATCTGGCCCCAGTGCTGCAATGATACCGCGAGAC
CCACGCTCACCGGCTCCAGATTTATCAGCAATAAACCAGCCAGCCGGAAGGGCCGAGCGCAGAAGTGGTC
CTGCAACTTTATCCGCCTCCATCCAGTCTATTAATTGTTGCCGGGAAGCTAGAGTAAGTAGTTCGCCAGT
TAATAGTTTGCGCAACGTTGTTGCCATTGCTACAGGCATCGTGGTGTCACGCTCGTCGTTTGGTATGGCT
TCATTCAGCTCCGGTTCCCAACGATCAAGGCGAGTTACATGATCCCCCATGTTGTGCAAAAAAGCGGTTA
GCTCCTTCGGTCCTCCGATCGTTGTCAGAAGTAAGTTGGCCGCAGTGTTATCACTCATGGTTATGGCAGC
ACTGCATAATTCTCTTACTGTCATGCCATCCGTAAGATGCTTTTCTGTGACTGGTGAGTACTCAACCAAG
TCATTCTGAGAATAGTGTATGCGGCGACCGAGTTGCTCTTGCCCGGCGTCAATACGGGATAATACCGCGC
CACATAGCAGAACTTTAAAAGTGCTCATCATTGGAAAACGTTCTTCGGGGCGAAAACTCTCAAGGATCTT
ACCGCTGTTGAGATCCAGTTCGATGTAACCCACTCGTGCACCCAACTGATCTTCAGCATCTTTTACTTTC
ACCAGCGTTTCTGGGTGAGCAAAAACAGGAAGGCAAAATGCCGCAAAAAAGGGAATAAGGGCGACACGGA
AATGTTGAATACTCATACTCTTCCTTTTTCAATATTATTGAAGCATTTATCAGGGTTATTGTCTCATGAG
CGGATACATATTTGAATGTATTTAGAAAAATAAACAAATAGGGGTTCCGCGCACATTTCCCCGAAAAGTG
CCACCTGGGTCCTTTTCATCACGTGCTATAAAAATAATTATAATTTAAATTTTTTAATATAAATATATAA
ATTAAAAATAGAAAGTAAAAAAAGAAATTAAAGAAAAAATAGTTTTTGTTTTCCGAAGATGTAAAAGACT
CTAGGGGGATCGCCAACAAATACTACCTTTTATCTTGCTCTTCCTGCTCTCAGGTATTAATGCCGAATTG
TTTCATCTTGTCTGTGTAGAAGACCACACACGAAAATCCTGTGATTTTACATTTTACTTATCGTTAATCG
AATGTATATCTATTTAATCTGCTTTTCTTGTCTAATAAATATATATGTAAAGTACGCTTTTTGTTGAAAT
TTTTTAAACCTTTGTTTATTTTTTTTTCTTCATTCCGTAACTCTTCTACCTTCTTTATTTACTTTCTAAA
ATCCAAATACAAAACATAAAAATAAATAAACACAGAGTAAATTCCCAAATTATTCCATCATTAAAAGATA
CGAGGCGCGTGTAAGTTACAGGCAAGCGATCCGTCCTAAGAAACCATTATTATCATGACATTAACCTATA
AAAATAGGCGTATCACGAGGCCCTTTCGTCTCGCGCGTTTCGGTGATGACGGTGAAAACCTCTGACACAT
GCAGCTCCCGGAGACGGTCACAGCTTGTCTGTAAGCGGATGCCGGGAGCAGACAAGCCCGTCAGGGCGCG
TCAGCGGGTGTTGGCGGGTGTCGGGGCTGGCTTAACTATGCGGCATCAGAGCAGATTGTACTGAGAGTGC
ACCATATCGACTACGTCGTAAGGCCGTTTCTGACAGAGTAAAATTCTTGAGGGAACTTTCACCATTATGG
GAAATGGTTCAAGAAGGTATTGACTTAAACTCCATCAAATGGTCAGGTCATTGAGTGTTTTTTATTTGTT
GTATTTTTTTTTTTTTAGAGAAAATCCTCCAATATCAAATTAGGAATCGTAGTTTCATGATTTTCTGTTA
CACCTAACTTTTTGTGTGGTGCCCTCCTCCTTGTCAATATTAATGTTAAAGTGCAATTCTTTTTCCTTAT
CACGTTGAGCCATTAGTATCAATTTGCTTACCTGTATTCCTTTACTATCCTCCTTTTTCTCCTTCTTGAT
AAATGTATGTAGATTGCGTATATAGTTTCGTCTACCCTATGAACATATTCCATTTTGTAATTTCGTGTCG
TTTCTATTATGAATTTCATTTATAAAGTTTATGTACAAATATCATAAAAAAAGAGAATCTTTTTAAGCAA
GGATTTTCTTAACTTCTTCGGCGACAGCATCACCGACTTCGGTGGTACTGTTGGAACCACCTAAATCACC
AGTTCTGATACCTGCATCCAAAACCTTTTTAACTGCATCTTCAATGGCCTTACCTTCTTCAGGCAAGTTC
AATGACAATTTCAACATCATTGCAGCAGACAAGATAGTGGCGATAGGGTCAACCTTATTCTTTGGCAAAT
CTGGAGCAGAACCGTGGCATGGTTCGTACAAACCAAATGCGGTGTTCTTGTCTGGCAAAGAGGCCAAGGA
CGCAGATGGCAACAAACCCAAGGAACCTGGGATAACGGAGGCTTCATCGGAGATGATATCACCAAACATG
TTGCTGGTGATTATAATACCATTTAGGTGGGTTGGGTTCTTAACTAGGATCATGGCGGCAGAATCAATCA
ATTGATGTTGAACCTTCAATGTAGGGAATTCGTTCTTGATGGTTTCCTCCACAGTTTTTCTCCATAATCT
TGAAGAGGCCAAAACATTAGCTTTATCCAAGGACCAAATAGGCAATGGTGGCTCATGTTGTAGGGCCATG
AAAGCGGCCATTCTTGTGATTCTTTGCACTTCTGGAACGGTGTATTGTTCACTATCCCAAGCGACACCAT
CACCATCGTCTTCCTTTCTCTTACCAAAGTAAATACCTCCCACTAATTCTCTGACAACAACGAAGTCAGT
ACCTTTAGCAAATTGTGGCTTGATTGGAGATAAGTCTAAAAGAGAGTCGGATGCAAAGTTACATGGTCTT
AAGTTGGCGTACAATTGAAGTTCTTTACGGATTTTTAGTAAACCTTGTTCAGGTCTAACACTACCGGTAC
CCCATTTAGGACCACCCACAGCACCTAACAAAACGGCATCAACCTTCTTGGAGGCTTCCAGCGCCTCATC
TGGAAGTGGGACACCTGTAGCATCGATAGCAGCACCACCAATTAAATGATTTTCGAAATCGAACTTGACA
TTGGAACGAACATCAGAAATAGCTTTAAGAACCTTAATGGCTTCGGCTGTGATTTCTTGACCAACGTGGT
CACCTGGCAAAACGACGATCTTCTTAGGGGCAGACATAGGGGCAGACATTAGAATGGTATATCCTTGAAA
TATATATATATATTGCTGAAATGTAAAAGGTAAGAAAAGTTAGAAAGTAAGACGATTGCTAACCACCTAT
TGGAAAAAACAATAGGTCCTTAAATAATATTGTCAACTTCAAGTATTGTGATGCAAGCATTTAGTCATGA
ACGCTTCTCTATTCTATATGAAAAGCCGGTTCCGGCCTCTCACCTTTCCTTTTTCTCCCAATTTTTCAGT
TGAAAAAGGTATATGCGTCAGGCGACCTCTGAAATTAACAAAAAATTTCCAGTCATCGAATTTGATTCTG
TGCGATAGCGCCCCTGTGTGTTCTCGTTATGTTGAGGAAAAAAATAATGGTTGCTAAGAGATTCGAACTC
TTGCATCTTACGATACCTGAGTATTCCCACAGTTAACTGCGGTCAAGATATTTCTTGAATCAGGCGCCTT
AGACCGCTCGGCCAAACAACCAATTACTTGTTGAGAAATAGAGTATAATTATCCTATAAATATAACGTTT
TTGAACACACATGAACAAGGAAGTACAGGACAATTGATTTTGAAGAGAATGTGGATTTTGATGTAATTGT
TGGGATTCCATTTTTAATAAGGCAATAATATTAGGTATGTGGATATACTAGAAGTTCTCCTCGACCGTCG
ATATG
