>Addgene plasmid #91819 | CPH3568 (YCp LEU2 Rpb1 P1455_E1456InsGGGGGLEVLFQGP(H)10,N1501K; msLink1) | addgene partial sequence | sequence record 181074 | Addgene Partial NGS Result
GGATAATACCGCGCCACATAGCAGAACTTTAAAAGTGCTCATCATTGGAAAACGTTCTTCGGGGCGAAAA
CTCTCAAGGATCTTACCGCTGTTGAGATCCAGTTCGATGTAACCCACTCGTGCACCCAACTGATCTTCAG
CATCTTTTACTTTCACCAGCGTTTCTGGGTGAGCAAAAACAGGAAGGCAAAATGCCGCAAAAAAGGGAAT
AAGGGCGACACGGAAATGTTGAATACTCATACTCTTCCTTTTTCAATATTATTGAAGCATTTATCAGGGT
TATTGTCTCATGAGCGGATACATATTTGAATGTATTTAGAAAAATAAACAAATAGGGGTTCCGCGCACAT
TTCCCCGAAAAGTGCCACCTGGGTCCTTTTCATCACGTGCTATAAAAATAATTATAATTTAAATTTTTTA
ATATAAATATATAAATTAAAAATAGAAAGTAAAAAAAGAAATTAAAGAAAAAATAGTTTTTGTTTTCCGA
AGATGTAAAAGACTCTAGGGGGATCGCCAACAAATACTACCTTTTATCTTGCTCTTCCTGCTCTCAGGTA
TTAATGCCGAATTGTTTCATCTTGTCTGTGTAGAAGACCACACACGAAAATCCTGTGATTTTACATTTTA
CTTATCGTTAATCGAATGTATATCTATTTAATCTGCTTTTCTTGTCTAATAAATATATATGTAAAGTACG
CTTTTTGTTGAAATTTTTTAAACCTTTGTTTATTTTTTTTTCTTCATTCCGTAACTCTTCTACCTTCTTT
ATTTACTTTCTAAAATCCAAATACAAAACATAAAAATAAATAAACACAGAGTAAATTCCCAAATTATTCC
ATCATTAAAAGATACGAGGCGCGTGTAAGTTACAGGCAAGCGATCCGTCCTAAGAAACCATTATTATCAT
GACATTAACCTATAAAAATAGGCGTATCACGAGGCCCTTTCGTCTCGCGCGTTTCGGTGATGACGGTGAA
AACCTCTGACACATGCAGCTCCCGGAGACGGTCACAGCTTGTCTGTAAGCGGATGCCGGGAGCAGACAAG
CCCGTCAGGGCGCGTCAGCGGGTGTTGGCGGGTGTCGGGGCTGGCTTAACTATGCGGCATCAGAGCAGAT
TGTACTGAGAGTGCACCATATCGACTACGTCGTTAAGGCCGTTTCTGACAGAGTAAAATTCTTGAGGGAA
CTTTCACCATTATGGGAAATGGTTCAAGAAGGTATTGACTTAAACTCCATCAAATGGTCAGGTCATTGAG
TGTTTTTTATTTGTTGTATTTTTTTTTTTTTAGAGAAAATCCTCCAATATATAAATTAGGAATCATAGTT
TCATGATTTTCTGTTACACCTAACTTTTTGTGTGGTGCCCTCCTCCTTGTCAATATTAATGTTAAAGTGC
AATTCTTTTTCCTTATCACGTTGAGCCATTAGTATCAATTTGCTTACCTGTATTCCTTTACATCCTCCTT
TTTCTCCTTCTTGATAAATGTATGTAGATTGCGTATATAGTTTCGTCTACCCTATGAACATATTCCATTT
TGTAATTTCGTGTCGTTTCTATTATGAATTTCATTTATAAAGTTTATGTACAAATATCATAAAAAAAGAG
AATCTTTTTAAGCAAGGATTTTCTTAACTTCTTCGGCGACAGCATCACCGACTTCGGTGGTACTGTTGGA
ACCACCTAAATCACCAGTTCTGATACCTGCATCCAAAACCTTTTTAACTGCATCTTCAATGGCCTTACCT
TCTTCAGGCAAGTTCAATGACAATTTCAACATCATTGCAGCAGACAAGATAGTGGCGATAGGGTTGACCT
TATTCTTTGGCAAATCTGGAGCAGAACCGTGGCATGGTTCGTACAAACCAAATGCGGTGTTCTTGTCTGG
CAAAGAGGCCAAGGACGCAGATGGCAACAAACCCAAGGAACCTGGGATAACGGAGGCTTCATCGGAGATG
ATATCACCAAACATGTTGCTGGTGATTATAATACCATTTAGGTGGGTTGGGTTCTTAACTAGGATCATGG
CGGCAGAATCAATCAATTGATGTTGAACCTTCAATGTAGGGAATTCGTTCTTGATGGTTTCCTCCACAGT
TTTTCTCCATAATCTTGAAGAGGCCAAAACATTAGCTTTATCCAAGGACCAAATAGGCAATGGTGGCTCA
TGTTGTAGGGCCATGAAAGCGGCCATTCTTGTGATTCTTTGCACTTCTGGAACGGTGTATTGTTCACTAT
CCCAAGCGACACCATCACCATCGTCTTCCTTTCTCTTACCAAAGTAAATACCTCCCACTAATTCTCTGAC
AACAACGAAGTCAGTACCTTTAGCAAATTGTGGCTTGATTGGAGATAAGTCTAAAAGAGAGTCGGATGCA
AAGTTACATGGTCTTAAGTTGGCGTACAATTGAAGTTCTTTACGGATTTTTAGTAAACCTTGTTCAGGTC
TAACACTACCGGTACCCCATTTAGGACCACCCACAGCACCTAACAAAACGGCATCAGCCTTCTTGGAGGC
TTCCAGCGCCTCATCTGGAAGTGGAACACCTGTAGCATCGATAGCAGCACCACCAATTAAATGATTTTCG
AAATCGAACTTGACATTGGAACGAACATCAGAAATAGCTTTAAGAACCTTAATGGCTTCGGCTGTGATTT
CTTGACCAACGTGGTCACCTGGCAAAACGACGATCTTCTTAGGGGCAGACATTAGAATGGTATATCCTTG
AAATATATATATATATATTGCTGAAATGTAAAAGGTAAGAAAAGTTAGAAAGTAAGACGATTGCTAACCA
CCTATTGGAAAAAACAATAGGTCCTTAAATAATATTGTCAACTTCAAGTATTGTGATGCAAGCATTTAGT
CATGAACGCTTCTCTATTCTATATGAAAAGCCGGTTCCGGCGCTCTCACCTTTCCTTTTTCTCCCAATTT
TTCAGTTGAAAAAGGTATATGCGTCAGGCGACCTCTGAAATTAACAAAAAATTTCCAGTCATCGAATTTG
ATTCTGTGCGATAGCGCCCCTGTGTGTTCTCGTTATGTTGAGGAAAAAAATAATGGTTGCTAAGAGATTC
GAACTCTTGCATCTTACGATACCTGAGTATTCCCACAGTTAACTGCGGTCAAGATATTTCTTGAATCAGG
CGCCTTAGACCGCTCGGCCAAACAACCAATTACTTGTTGAGAAATAGAGTATAATTATCCTATAAATATA
ACGTTTTTGAACACACATGAACAAGGAAGTACAGGACAATTGATTTTGAAGAGAATGTGGATTTTGATGT
AATTGTTGGGATTCCATTTTTAATAAGGCAATAATATTAGGTATGTAGATATACTAGAAGTTCTCCTCGA
CCGGTCGATATGCGGTGTGAAATACCGCACAGATGCGTAAGGAGAAAATACCGCATCAGGAAATTGTAAG
CGTTAATATTTTGTTAAAATTCGCGTTAAATTTTTGTTAAATCAGCTCATTTTTTAACCAATAGGCCGAA
ATCGGCAAAATCCCTTATAAATCAAAAGAATAGACCGAGATAGGGT
[37 nt withheld, positions 3547-3583]
AAAGAACGTGGACTCCAACGTCAAAGG
[49 nt withheld, positions 3611-3659]
T
[91 nt withheld, positions 3661-3751]
G
[124 nt withheld, positions 3753-3876]
CCATTCGCCATTCAGGCTGCGCAACTGTTGGGAAGGGCGATCGGTGCGGGCCTCTTCGCTATTACGCCAG
CTGGCGAAAGGGGGATGTGCTGCAAGGCGATTAAGTTGGGTAACGCCAGGGTTTTCCCAGTCACGACGTT
GTAAAACGACGGCCAGTGAATTGTAATACGACTCACTATAGGGCGAATTGGAGCTCTTGGGAAGCTTCAG
TACCGCGATTTTTCAGCTAATGGATCAGATGATATATAAACAAAAAGTGGGATACAGCATATCGACGCCT
CCACTACAAATTAACAGAAGGATGAAAACCAATAAGAAAATTTCTAAAAGAAGAAGCCTGAAAAATCTCC
ATGGTGCCTTAAAAGGACTATTGAAAGAGTCCGGCAAGAAGAGTGAGTCCAAAATACGAAAACATAGCGA
TTGCAATCCTGTTCATCGAGTATATCCGCCAAATATCGAAAAACGGAAGACCAAAAAGGACGATGGAATT
TCACGGCCAATTGCTGAAAGAAATGGTCATGTGTATATAATGTCCAAGGAAAACCACATCATCCCTAAAC
TAACCGATGATGAAGTCATGGAGCGCCACAAACTAGCAGACGAAAACATGAGAAAAGTGTGGTCCAACAT
CATAAGCAAATACGAGTCTATTGAAGAACAAGGAGACCTCGTAGACCTGAAAACTGGTGAAATAGTTGAA
GATAATGGGCATATCAAGACGCTGACGGCCAACAACAGCACGAAAGATAAAAGAACAAAATACACAAGCG
TGCTCAGAGACATTATCGACATCAGCGACGAGGAAGATGGTGATAAAAATGATGAATATACTCTTTGGGC
TAACGATAGCGAGGCAAGCGATTCAGAGGTGGATGCTGACAACGACACTGAAGAGGAAAAAGACGAGAAA
TTGATAGACGCAGATTTCAAGAAGTACGAGGCCAAACTCTCGAAAAGGATATTACGAGATTAAGGTGCTA
AAATGCCGTATATTCGAATTTCATTACCATCAGAATATATATATATATATATGAGTCTATATTAGGGACT
ATCATACGGTAACCCGGACCTCCATTACCCGCATGACTTTACTCACTAAAGACGATTGTCGGTTTTAAAC
ATTTTTTTTTTTTCATTTCGACCGTCGGTTCTCCTTAGTTTGTTCAGTGGCAACAAGTGGACAAACAAGA
AGAGCGTGCAGCACCATTCACCGCCAGCTTTGTATCGTCCTTTAGAGTGCAGCAAGAACATTAATTGCTC
TCACAGAGGTATCATAAGAACATCCGATTCGTTCATTAACTGAAATCATATCTGTGTTGTTCTGATCGAC
TCTCTTTGTTAGTTTTATCTTCCATTTTTTTTTATTCCTTTCATTTTCCAATAAAATTTGAACAGGATCG
ATATAAACAGATAAAAACCCTCCAAAGTTAACCATTTGTTTATATTTGCTTTTCTGCATAAGTTTTCCTA
GCGAATTCCCTGATCAACTTTCAAGGAAAACTAAAACTACTGTATTATAAGAGGTTTTTTTTTTCATTCC
AGATTAATTTTGAAATACGATATCCTCAAGTTTATCTACCAGAATATTTGACTAAGAAATCAAACTCTGT
TAATAATAATATAATTATAAAAACCTCAACTAGAAACTCCAAAAAAAAAAATTTACCATTTTTTACTTTC
TATCCTTGTTAACCAAATTTCAAAAAAATTTTACCTTTTCTTTTTCCAGAAGAGGGACCAATCATAAAGA
TAGCAATAACACTTTACCCCAAAATATAAATCAGACATGGTAGGACAACAGTATTCTAGTGCTCCACTCC
GTACAGTAAAAGAGGTCCAATTCGGTCTTTTCTCACCTGAAGAAGTTAGAGCAATCAGTGTGGCCAAAAT
TAGATTTCCAGAGACAATGGATGAAACCCAGACGAGAGCGAAAATTGGTGGTCTAAACGACCCTAGGTTA
GGCTCTATTGATCGTAATCTGAAGTGTCAAACTTGTCAAGAGGGTATGAACGAATGTCCTGGTCATTTTG
GTCACATAGATTTAGCAAAACCTGTATTTCATGTTGGTTTTATTGCCAAAATTAAGAAAGTATGTGAGTG
TGTCTGTATGCACTGTGGTAAGCTATTACTGGATGAACATAATGAATTAATGAGACAAGCTCTAGCAATC
AAAGACAGTAAAAAAAGGTTTGCTGCAATTTGGACTTTATGTAAAACAAAAATGGTCTGCGAAACAGATG
TCCCTTCTGAAGATGATCCTACTCAGCTCGTATCAAGGGGAGGTTGTGGTAATACACAGCCTACAATTCG
TAAGGATGGGTTGAAATTAGTTGGTAGTTGGAAAAAAGATAGAGCCACGGGGGATGCGGATGAACCAGAA
CTAAGAGTTTTAAGTACGGAGGAAATCTTGAATATTTTTAAGCATATCTCAGTAAAAGACTTCACTAGTT
TGGGTTTCAACGAAGTTTTTTCTCGTCCAGAATGGATGATTTTAACATGCCTTCCTGTCCCACCACCACC
GGTGCGTCCATCCATTTCCTTCAATGAATCTCAAAGAGGTGAGGATGATTTAACCTTTAAACTTGCTGAT
ATTTTAAAAGCTAATATTAGTTTGGAAACACTAGAGCATAACGGTGCTCCACATCATGCTATTGAAGAAG
CAGAGAGTTTATTACAATTTCATGTTGCCACTTATATGGATAATGATATTGCTGGTCAACCACAAGCTCT
GCAGAAGTCCGGCCGTCCCGTTAAATCTATTCGTGCTCGTTTGAAGGGTAAAGAGGGTCGTATCAGAGGT
AATTTAATGGGTAAGCGTGTGGATTTTTCGGCAAGAACTGTTATTTCTGGTGATCCTAATTTGGAATTAG
ACCAAGTCGGTGTTCCAAAATCTATTGCCAAGACTTTAACATACCCAGAAGTGGTCACACCATATAACAT
AGATCGTCTGACGCAACTTGTTAGGAATGGACCAAATGAGCACCCCGGTGCCAAATACGTCATTCGTGAT
AGCGGAGACCGTATAGATTTAAGATACAGTAAAAGGGCAGGTGATATTCAATTACAGTATGGGTGGAAAG
TTGAACGTCATATTATGGACAATGATCCAGTTTTATTCAACCGTCAACCTTCGTTGCACAAAATGTCCAT
GATGGCCCACAGAGTAAAAGTTATTCCATATTCTACATTTAGATTGAATTTGTCCGTTACATCTCCATAC
AATGCCGATTTCGACGGTGACGAAATGAATCTTCACGTTCCTCAGTCTGAGGAAACAAGGGCGGAACTTT
CTCAATTATGTGCTGTTCCTCTGCAAATTGTTTCACCACAATCTAACAAACCTTGTATGGGTATTGTTCA
AGATACTTTGTGTGGTATTCGTAAACTGACATTAAGAGATACATTTATAGAACTTGATCAAGTTTTGAAT
ATGCTTTATTGGGTTCCAGATTGGGATGGTGTTATTCCGACACCTGCAATTATCAAGCCCAAACCTTTGT
GGTCCGGTAAACAAATCTTGTCTGTGGCTATCCCAAACGGTATTCATTTACAACGTTTTGATGAGGGCAC
TACTCTGCTTTCTCCAAAGGATAATGGTATGCTTATTATTGACGGTCAAATCATTTTTGGTGTAGTAGAG
AAAAAAACCGTTGGATCCTCCAATGGTGGTTTAATTCATGTTGTTACGAGAGAAAAGGGACCTCAAGTTT
GTGCTAAGTTGTTTGGTAACATACAGAAAGTTGTTAACTTTTGGTTACTACATAATGGGTTTTCAACAGG
TATTGGTGATACCATTGCGGACGGCCCAACAATGAGGGAAATTACAGAGACAATTGCAGAGGCTAAAAAG
AAAGTTTTGGATGTTACGAAAGAAGCCCAGGCAAACTTATTGACTGCTAAACATGGTATGACTCTCCGTG
AGTCTTTTGAGGATAACGTTGTTCGGTTCCTAAATGAAGCAAGAGATAAGGCAGGTCGTTTAGCTGAAGT
CAATTTGAAAGATTTGAACAATGTGAAACAAATGGTTATGGCAGGTTCCAAGGGTTCATTTATTAATATC
GCGCAAATGTCAGCTTGTGTAGGACAGCAATCTGTTGAAGGTAAACGTATTGCTTTTGGGTTCGTTGATC
GTACCTTACCTCATTTCTCTAAAGATGATTACTCCCCAGAGTCTAAAGGTTTTGTTGAGAACTCATATTT
GAGAGGTTTGACCCCACAAGAATTTTTTTTCCATGCAATGGGTGGTCGTGAAGGTCTTATCGATACCGCC
GTCAAAACAGCCGAAACAGGTTATATTCAACGTCGTTTAGTGAAAGCTCTAGAAGATATCATGGTTCATT
ACGATAACACCACAAGAAACTCATTGGGTAACGTTATTCAGTTTATTTATGGTGAAGATGGTATGGATGC
TGCGCATATTGAAAAGCAATCGCTAGATACTATTGGTGGCTCCGATGCAGCTTTTGAAAAGAGATACAGA
GTTGATTTATTGAATACAGACCATACCCTTGATCCCTCACTATTGGAATCCGGATCTGAGATACTTGGCG
ATTTGAAACTTCAAGTTCTCCTGGATGAAGAATACAAACAATTAGTGAAAGATCGTAAATTTTTGAGGGA
AGTTTTTGTTGATGGTGAAGCAAACTGGCCATTACCAGTCAACATAAGACGTATTATTCAAAATGCTCAA
CAAACTTTCCACATAGATCATACGAAACCATCTGATTTAACAATCAAAGACATCGTTCTTGGTGTAAAGG
ATTTGCAAGAAAACTTATTAGTGTTGCGTGGTAAGAATGAAATTATACAAAATGCCCAGCGAGATGCAGT
TACATTGTTCTGCTGTTTATTACGTTCCCGTTTGGCCACACGTAGAGTTCTACAAGAGTACAGACTAACA
AAACAGGCATTCGATTGGGTATTAAGTAATATCGAGGCACAATTCCTCCGTTCTGTTGTTCACCCTGGTG
AAATGGTTGGTGTTCTAGCAGCCCAATCCATTGGTGAACCAGCCACACAAATGACCCTTAACACCTTCCA
TTTTGCTGGTGTTGCTTCCAAAAAAGTTACTTCTGGTGTCCCCCGTTTAAAGGAAATTTTGAATGTGGCC
AAAAACATGAAAACCCCTTCCTTGACTGTATACTTAGAGCCCGGGCATGCTGCCGATCAAGAACAAGCGA
AGTTGATCAGATCTGCTATCGAGCATACCACTTTAAAGAGTGTCACTATTGCTTCAGAAATTTACTATGA
TCCTGATCCACGTTCCACAGTTATTCCAGAAGATGAAGAAATTATCCAACTTCATTTCTCATTATTGGAT
GAAGAGGCTGAACAATCTTTTGACCAACAATCACCTTGGTTATTACGTCTGGAACTGGATCGTGCAGCAA
TGAATGATAAAGACTTAACAATGGGTCAGGTTGGTGAAAGAATCAAGCAAACATTCAAAAATGATTTGTT
TGTTATCTGGTCTGAAGACAACGATGAGAAGTTGATCATCCGTTGTCGTGTTGTTCGTCCAAAGTCACTA
GATGCTGAGACTGAAGCAGAAGAAGATCATATGTTGAAGAAAATTGAGAACACAATGTTAGAGAATATTA
CATTACGTGGTGTAGAGAACATCGAGCGTGTTGTCATGATGAAATATGACCGTAAAGTACCAAGTCCAAC
TGGTGAATACGTTAAGGAACCTGAATGGGTGTTGGAAACAGATGGTGTTAACTTATCTGAAGTTATGACT
GTTCCTGGTATCGACCCAACCAGAATCTATACCAACTCCTTCATTGATATAATGGAAGTTCTAGGTATTG
AAGCTGGTCGTGCAGCCTTGTATAAAGAAGTTTACAATGTTATTGCTTCTGATGGTTCGTATGTTAACTA
CCGTCATATGGCTTTGTTAGTCGATGTTATGACAACCCAAGGTGGCTTAACTTCTGTTACTCGTCATGGT
TTCAACAGATCAAATACAGGTGCCTTAATGAGATGTTCATTTGAAGAAACTGTCGAAATTTTGTTTGAAG
CTGGTGCTTCAGCCGAATTAGATGATTGTCGTGGTGTTTCGGAAAATGTCATTCTTGGTCAAATGGCTCC
AATCGGTACCGGTGCATTTGATGTGATGATCGATGAGGAGTCACTGGTAAAATACATGCCAGGAGGAGGA
GGAGGACTAGAAGTTCTGTTCCAGGGGCCCCACCACCACCACCACCATCATCATCATCATGAACAAAAAA
TAACTGAGATTGAAGACGGACAAGATGGTGGCGTCACACCATACAGTAACGAAAGTGGTTTGGTCAATGC
AGATCTTGACGTTAAAGATGAGCTAATGTTTTCACCTCTGGTTGATTCGGGTTCAAAAGACGCTATGGCT
GGAGGATTTACAGCGTACGGTGGTGCTGATTATGGTGAAGCCACGTCTCCATTTGGTGCTTATGGTGAAG
CACCTACATCTCCCGGATTTGGAGTCTCCTCACCAGGCTTTTCTCCAACTTCCCCAACATACTCTCCTAC
CTCTCCAGCGTACTCACCAACATCACCATCGTACTCACCAACATCACCATCGTACTCGCCAACATCACCA
TCGTACTCACCTACATCACCATCGTATTCACCAACGTCACCATCATATTCGCCAACGTCACCATCATATT
CGCCAACGTCGCCATCGTATTCTCCAACGTCACCATCGTATTCGCCAACGTCGCCTTCCTACTCTCCCAC
GTCGCCAAGCTACAGCCCTACGTCTCCTTCTTATTCTCCTACATCTCCATCATACTCTCCTACGTCACCA
AGTTACAGCCCAACGTCACCAAGTTACAGCCCAACGTCTCCAGCCTATTCCCCAACATCACCAAGTTATA
GTCCTACATCGCCTTCATACTCTCCAACATCACCATCCTATTCCCCAACATCACCTTCTTACTCTCCCAC
CTCTCCAAACTATAGCCCTACTTCACCTTCTTACTCCCCAACATCTCCAGGCTACAGCCCAGGATCTCCT
GCATATTCTCCAAAGCAAGACGAACAAAAGCATAATGAAAATGAAAATTCCAGATGATATAGTATATCAT
CCTTACGTATTTGACGTTATTACATTATATATAGTTTCTCAAATAATATTTCTAGTTTATTTTTGTATCA
TAATAAAAACGTATACCAAATATACCATTATTTTTCATAGCATTATGGTAGGGATAGGGAATCAAGTAAC
TAATTTATATCCGCAGAGCATTGGGAAAACCAACGGCGCTAGTAAATGCATTTAAATTACGTCCGTCCAA
CTTCTAAGCTTAAGGGTTTCTCGAGGGGGGGCCCGGTACCAGCTTTTGTTCCCTTTAGTGAGGGTTAATT
TCGAGCTTGGCGTAATCATGGTCATAGCTGTTTCCTGTGTGAAATTGTTATCCGCTCACAATTCCACACA
ACATACGAGCCGGAAGCATAAAGTGTAAAGCCTGGGGTGCCTAATGAGTGAGCTAACTCACATTAATTGC
GTTGCGCTCACTGCCCGCTTTCCAGTCGGGAAACCTGTCGTGCCAGCTGCATTAATGAATCGGCCAACGC
GCGGGGAGAGGCGGTTTGCGTATTGGGCGCTCTTCCGCTTCCTCGCTCACTGACTCGCTGCGCTCGGTCG
TTCGGCTGCGGCGAGCGGTATCAGCTCACTCAAAGGCGGTAATACGGTTATCCACAGAATCAGGGGATAA
CGCAGGAAAGAACATGTGAGCAAAAGGCCAGCAAAAGGCCAGGAACCGTAAAAAGGCCGCGTTGCTGGCG
TTTTTCCATAGGCTCCGCCCCCCTGACG
